Addgene plasmid #144564: TFORF3088
Purpose: Lentiviral vector for overexpressing transcription factor ORFs with unique 24-bp barcodes. Barcodes facilitate identification of transcription factors in pooled screens.
Depositing lab: Feng Zhang. Depositing organization: Broad Institute. Publication: A transcription factor atlas of directed differentiation. Joung J, Ma S, Tay T, Geiger-Schuller KR, Kirchgatterer PC, Verdine VK, Guo B, Arias-Garcia MA, Allen WE, Singh A, Kuksenko O, Abudayyeh OO, Gootenberg JS, Fu Z, Macrae RK, Buenrostro JD, Regev A, Zhang F. Cell. 2023 Jan 5;186(1):209-229.e26. doi: 10.1016/j.cell.2022.11.026. PubMed 36608654.
Backbone
  Vector backbone: pLX_TRC317
  Backbone manufacturer: Broad Institute Genetic Perturbation Platform
  Backbone size w/o insert (bp): 8264
  Vector type: Mammalian Expression, Lentiviral
  Selectable markers: Puromycin
Growth in bacteria
  Bacterial resistance: Ampicillin, 100 μg/mL
  Growth temperature: 37°C
  Growth strain: NEB Stable
  Copy number: High Copy
Gene/Insert
  Gene/Insert name: E4F1
  Species: H. sapiens (human)
  Insert size (bp): 2066
  Entrez Gene: E4F1 (a.k.a. E4F)
  Promoter: EF1a
  Cloning method: Unknown
  Sequencing primers: 5′ GGGTGGAGACTGAAGTTAGGCCAG; 3′ CACATAGCGTAAAAGGAGCAACATAG
Resource information
  A portion of this plasmid was derived from a plasmid made by: Genewiz synthesis
Terms and licenses: Academic/Nonprofit Terms; Industry Terms: Not Available to Industry
Depositor comments: NM_001288776.1 . The transcription factor ORF portion of this plasmid was synthesized by Genewiz. Please test multiple small colonies in case of plasmid recombination. To make this collection available in a timely manner, a portion of this collection was not fully sequenced by Addgene. If an Addgene verified full plasmid sequence is not available, please contact us prior to placing an order to request the full sequence.
How to cite: TFORF3088 was a gift from Feng Zhang (Addgene plasmid # 144564 ; http://n2t.net/addgene:144564 ; RRID:Addgene_144564)
