[The description below was written by a language model from this plasmid's Addgene catalogue record and pLannotate feature annotations shown in this document.]
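Description:
TFORF3088 is a third-generation-style, self-inactivating lentiviral expression plasmid built on the pLX_TRC317 backbone and carrying the human transcription factor E4F1 (a cellular target of the adenoviral E1A oncoprotein) as its open reading frame. It belongs to a barcoded transcription factor ORF collection in which each construct carries a unique 24-bp barcode, so that the overexpressed factor can be identified by sequencing in pooled screens. The barcode is not annotated in the feature table. In bacteria the plasmid is maintained through a high-copy ColE1/pUC-type origin and selected with ampicillin via the β-lactamase gene. An f1 origin and remnants of a lac/lacZα cloning region with T7 and T3 promoters are also present in the backbone. The depositor notes that recombination can occur during propagation.

The viral genome is driven by an RSV promoter fused to a truncated HIV-1 5' LTR, followed by the Ψ packaging signal with a gag fragment and the Rev response element, and it ends in a ΔU3 3' LTR that inactivates LTR promoter activity after integration. An SV40 poly(A) signal lies downstream of that LTR. Within this unit, an SV40 early promoter/origin drives puromycin N-acetyltransferase for selection of transduced mammalian cells. A cPPT/CTS element follows, and then the EF-1α promoter drives constitutive expression of the synthesized E4F1 ORF. The annotation splits the ORF into two adjacent fragments, which probably reflects the specific transcript isoform used. A short U6 promoter-derived fragment lies after the ORF, and a WPRE downstream enhances transcript stability and expression. The construct is intended for lentiviral overexpression of E4F1, for example in directed differentiation or other pooled transcription factor screens.
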