Features (pLannotate 1.2.2; 32 found; start..end, strand, type, name):
      5..231     +  promoter       RSV promoter: Rous sarcoma virus enhancer/promoter
    232..412     +  LTR            5' LTR (truncated): truncated 5' long terminal repeat (LTR) from HIV-1
    459..584     +  misc_feature   HIV-1 Ψ: packaging signal of human immunodeficiency virus type 1
    568..931     +  CDS            HIV-1 gag (fragment): gag protein from human immunodeficiency virus 1; gag
   1077..1310    +  misc_feature   RRE: The Rev response element (RRE) of HIV-1 allows for Rev-dependent mRNA export from the nucleus to the cytoplasm.
   1687..1713    +  CDS            Rev (fragment): human immunodeficiency virus 1 (HIV-1) Rev protein; rev; enhances nuclear export of unspliced and incompletely spliced viral mRNAs
   1720..1743    +  promoter       SV40 promoter (fragment): SV40 early promoter
   1744..1815    +  promoter       SV40 promoter (fragment): SV40 enhancer and early promoter
   1839..1974    +  rep_origin     SV40 ori: SV40 origin of replication
   2020..2616    +  CDS            PuroR (fragment): puromycin N-acetyltransferase; pac from Streptomyces; confers resistance to puromycin
   2665..2782    +  misc_feature   cPPT/CTS: central polypurine tract and central termination sequence of HIV-1
   2847..2913    +  CDS            small t antigen (fragment): SV40 (simian virus 40) small t antigen
   2920..4098    +  promoter       EF-1α promoter: strong constitutive promoter for human elongation factor EF-1α
   4115..5998    +  CDS            E4F1 (fragment): E4F1_HUMAN - Also known as E4F. Experimental evidence at protein level: Swiss-Prot protein existence level 1. Identified as a cellular target of the adenoviral oncoprotein E1A, it is required for both transcriptional activation and repression of viral genes. From Homo sapiens (Human).
   5998..6078    +  CDS            E4F1 (fragment): E4F1_HUMAN - Also known as E4F. Experimental evidence at protein level: Swiss-Prot protein existence level 1. Identified as a cellular target of the adenoviral oncoprotein E1A, it is required for both transcriptional activation and repression of viral genes. From Homo sapiens (Human).
   6092..6145    +  promoter       U6 promoter (fragment): RNA polymerase III promoter for human U6 snRNA
   6187..6775    +  misc_feature   WPRE: woodchuck hepatitis virus posttranscriptional regulatory element
   6826..6845    +  misc_feature   cPPT/CTS (fragment): central polypurine tract and central termination sequence of HIV-1
   6847..7080    +  LTR            3' LTR (ΔU3): self-inactivating 3' long terminal repeat (LTR) from HIV-1
   7158..7279    +  polyA_signal   SV40 poly(A) signal: SV40 polyadenylation signal
   7319..7454    +  rep_origin     SV40 ori: SV40 origin of replication
   7475..7493    -  promoter       T7 promoter: promoter for bacteriophage T7 RNA polymerase
   7501..7656    +  CDS            lacZα (fragment): LacZα fragment of β-galactosidase; lacZ fragment
   7661..8089    +  rep_origin     f1 ori (sequence partly withheld): f1 bacteriophage origin of replication; arrow indicates direction of (+) strand synthesis
   8142..8246    +  promoter       AmpR promoter: bla
   8247..9107    +  CDS            AmpR: β-lactamase; bla; confers resistance to ampicillin, carbenicillin, and related antibiotics
   9278..9866    +  rep_origin     ori: high-copy-number ColE1/pMB1/pBR322/pUC origin of replication
  10049..10141   +  CDS            lacI (fragment): lac repressor; lacI; The lac repressor binds to the lac operator to inhibit transcription in E. coli. This inhibition can be relieved by adding lactose or isopropyl-β-D-thiogalactopyranoside (IPTG).
  10154..10175   +  protein_bind   CAP binding site: CAP binding activates transcription in the presence of cAMP. E. coli catabolite activator protein
  10190..10220   +  promoter       lac promoter: promoter for the E. coli lac operon
  10228..10244   +  protein_bind   lac operator: The lac repressor binds to the lac operator to inhibit transcription in E. coli. This inhibition can be relieved by adding lactose or isopropyl-β-D-thiogalactopyranoside (IPTG). lac repressor encoded by lacI
  10289..10307   +  promoter       T3 promoter: promoter for bacteriophage T3 RNA polymerase
>Addgene plasmid #144564 | TFORF3088 | addgene full sequence | sequence record 404261 | Addgene NGS Result
TTAATGTAGTCTTATGCAATACTCTTGTAGTCTTGCAACATGGTAACGATGAGTTAGCAACATGCCTTAC
AAGGAGAGAAAAAGCACCGTGCATGCCGATTGGTGGAAGTAAGGTGGTACGATCGTGCCTTATTAGGAAG
GCAACAGACGGGTCTGACATGGATTGGACGAACCACTGAATTGCCGCATTGCAGAGATATTGTATTTAAG
TGCCTAGCTCGATACATAAACGGGTCTCTCTGGTTAGACCAGATCTGAGCCTGGGAGCTCTCTGGCTAAC
TAGGGAACCCACTGCTTAAGCCTCAATAAAGCTTGCCTTGAGTGCTTCAAGTAGTGTGTGCCCGTCTGTT
GTGTGACTCTGGTAACTAGAGATCCCTCAGACCCTTTTAGTCAGTGTGGAAAATCTCTAGCAGTGGCGCC
CGAACAGGGACTTGAAAGCGAAAGGGAAACCAGAGGAGCTCTCTCGACGCAGGACTCGGCTTGCTGAAGC
GCGCACGGCAAGAGGCGAGGGGCGGCGACTGGTGAGTACGCCAAAAATTTTGACTAGCGGAGGCTAGAAG
GAGAGAGATGGGTGCGAGAGCGTCAGTATTAAGCGGGGGAGAATTAGATCGCGATGGGAAAAAATTCGGT
TAAGGCCAGGGGGAAAGAAAAAATATAAATTAAAACATATAGTATGGGCAAGCAGGGAGCTAGAACGATT
CGCAGTTAATCCTGGCCTGTTAGAAACATCAGAAGGCTGTAGACAAATACTGGGACAGCTACAACCATCC
CTTCAGACAGGATCAGAAGAACTTAGATCATTATATAATACAGTAGCAACCCTCTATTGTGTGCATCAAA
GGATAGAGATAAAAGACACCAAGGAAGCTTTAGACAAGATAGAGGAAGAGCAAAACAAAAGTAAGACCAC
CGCACAGCAAGCGGCCGCTGATCTTCAGACCTGGAGGAGGAGATATGAGGGACAATTGGAGAAGTGAATT
ATATAAATATAAAGTAGTAAAAATTGAACCATTAGGAGTAGCACCCACCAAGGCAAAGAGAAGAGTGGTG
CAGAGAGAAAAAAGAGCAGTGGGAATAGGAGCTTTGTTCCTTGGGTTCTTGGGAGCAGCAGGAAGCACTA
TGGGCGCAGCGTCAATGACGCTGACGGTACAGGCCAGACAATTATTGTCTGGTATAGTGCAGCAGCAGAA
CAATTTGCTGAGGGCTATTGAGGCGCAACAGCATCTGTTGCAACTCACAGTCTGGGGCATCAAGCAGCTC
CAGGCAAGAATCCTGGCTGTGGAAAGATACCTAAAGGATCAACAGCTCCTGGGGATTTGGGGTTGCTCTG
GAAAACTCATTTGCACCACTGCTGTGCCTTGGAATGCTAGTTGGAGTAATAAATCTCTGGAACAGATTTG
GAATCACACGACCTGGATGGAGTGGGACAGAGAAATTAACAATTACACAAGCTTAATACACTCCTTAATT
GAAGAATCGCAAAACCAGCAAGAAAAGAATGAACAAGAATTATTGGAATTAGATAAATGGGCAAGTTTGT
GGAATTGGTTTAACATAACAAATTGGCTGTGGTATATAAAATTATTCATAATGATAGTAGGAGGCTTGGT
AGGTTTAAGAATAGTTTTTGCTGTACTTTCTATAGTGAATAGAGTTAGGCAGGGATATTCACCATTATCG
TTTCAGACCCACCTCCCAACCCCGAGGGGACCCATGCATTGCATCTCAATTAGTCAGCAACCAGGTGTGG
AAAGTCCCCAGGCTCCCCAGCAGGCAGAAGTATGCAAAGCATGCGTCTCAATTAGTCAGCAACCATAGTC
CCGCCCCTAACTCCGCCCATCCCGCCCCTAACTCCGCCCAGTTCCGCCCATTCTCCGCCCCATGGCTGAC
TAATTTTTTTTATTTATGCAGAGGCCGAGGCCGCCTCGGCCTCTGAGCTATTCCAGAAGTAGTGAGGAGG
CTTTTTTGGAGGCCTAGGCTTTTGCAAAAAGCTTTCTAGAGGTACCACCGGAGCTTACCATGACCGAGTA
CAAGCCCACGGTGCGCCTCGCCACCCGCGACGACGTCCCCAGGGCCGTACGCACCCTCGCCGCCGCGTTC
GCCGACTACCCCGCCACGCGCCACACCGTCGATCCGGACCGCCACATCGAGCGGGTCACCGAGCTGCAAG
AACTCTTCCTCACGCGCGTCGGGCTCGACATCGGCAAGGTGTGGGTCGCGGACGACGGCGCCGCCGTGGC
GGTCTGGACCACGCCGGAGAGCGTCGAAGCGGGGGCGGTGTTCGCCGAGATCGGCCCGCGCATGGCCGAG
TTGAGCGGTTCCCGGCTGGCCGCGCAGCAACAGATGGAAGGCCTCCTGGCGCCGCACCGGCCCAAGGAGC
CCGCGTGGTTCCTGGCCACCGTCGGCGTCTCGCCCGACCACCAGGGCAAGGGTCTGGGCAGCGCCGTCGT
GCTCCCCGGAGTGGAGGCGGCCGAGCGCGCCGGGGTGCCCGCCTTCCTGGAGACCTCCGCGCCCCGCAAC
CTCCCCTTCTACGAGCGGCTCGGCTTCACCGTCACCGCCGACGTCGAGGTGCCCGAAGGACCGCGCACCT
GGTGCATGACCCGCAAGCCCGGTGCCAGTTAACGAATTCTAGATCTTGAGACAAATGGCAGTATTCATCC
ACAATTTTAAAAGAAAAGGGGGGATTGGGGGGTACAGTGCAGGGGAAAGAATAGTAGACATAATAGCAAC
AGACATACAAACTAAAGAATTACAAAAACAAATTACAAAAATTCAAAATTTTCGGGTTTATTACAGGGAC
AGCAGAGATCCACTTTGGCGCCGGCTCGAGGCCTGCAGGTGCAAAGATGGATAAAGTTTTAAACAGAGAG
GAATCTTTGCAGCTAATGGACCTTCTAGGTCTTGAAAGGAGTGGGAATTGGCTCCGGTGCCCGTCAGTGG
GCAGAGCGCACATCGCCCACAGTCCCCGAGAAGTTGGGGGGAGGGGTCGGCAATTGAACCGGTGCCTAGA
GAAGGTGGCGCGGGGTAAACTGGGAAAGTGATGTCGTGTACTGGCTCCGCCTTTTTCCCGAGGGTGGGGG
AGAACCGTATATAAGTGCAGTAGTCGCCGTGAACGTTCTTTTTCGCAACGGGTTTGCCGCCAGAACACAG
GTAAGTGCCGTGTGTGGTTCCCGCGGGCCTGGCCTCTTTACGGGTTATGGCCCTTGCGTGCCTTGAATTA
CTTCCACCTGGCTGCAGTACGTGATTCTTGATCCCGAGCTTCGGGTTGGAAGTGGGTGGGAGAGTTCGAG
GCCTTGCGCTTAAGGAGCCCCTTCGCCTCGTGCTTGAGTTGAGGCCTGGCCTGGGCGCTGGGGCCGCCGC
GTGCGAATCTGGTGGCACCTTCGCGCCTGTCTCGCTGCTTTCGATAAGTCTCTAGCCATTTAAAATTTTT
GATGACCTGCTGCGACGCTTTTTTTCTGGCAAGATAGTCTTGTAAATGCGGGCCAAGATCTGCACACTGG
TATTTCGGTTTTTGGGGCCGCGGGCGGCGACGGGGCCCGTGCGTCCCAGCGCACATGTTCGGCGAGGCGG
GGCCTGCGAGCGCGGCCACCGAGAATCGGACGGGGGTAGTCTCAAGCTGGCCGGCCTGCTCTGGTGCCTG
GCCTCGCGCCGCCGTGTATCGCCCCGCCCTGGGCGGCAAGGCTGGCCCGGTCGGCACCAGTTGCGTGAGC
GGAAAGATGGCCGCTTCCCGGCCCTGCTGCAGGGAGCTCAAAATGGAGGACGCGGCGCTCGGGAGAGCGG
GCGGGTGAGTCACCCACACAAAGGAAAAGGGCCTTTCCGTCCTCAGCCGTCGCTTCATGTGACTCCACGG
AGTACCGGGCGCCGTCCAGGCACCTCGATTAGTTCTCGAGCTTTTGGAGTACGTCGTCTTTAGGTTGGGG
GGAGGGGTTTTATGCGATGGAGTTTCCCCACACTGAGTGGGTGGAGACTGAAGTTAGGCCAGCTTGGCAC
TTGATGTAATTCTCCTTGGAATTTGCCCTTTTTGAGTTTGGATCTTGGTTCATTCTCAAGCCTCAGACAG
TGGTTCAAAGTTTTTTTCTTCCATTTCAGGTGTCGTGAGGCTAGCACCGCCACCATGGAGGGCGCGATGG
CAGTGCGGGTGACGGCCGCTCATACGGCAGAAGCCCAGGCCGAAGCCGGGCGGGAAGCGGGCGAGGGTGC
AGTTGCGGCGGTGGCGGCGGCCTTGGCCCCCAGCGGCTTCCTCGGCCTCCCGGCGCCCTTCAGCGAGGAA
GATGAGGACGATGTGCACAGATGCGGCCGCTGCCAGGCAGAGTTCACCGCCTTGGAGGATTTTGTTCAGC
ACAAGATTCAGAAGGCCTGCCAGCGGGCCCCTCCGGAGGCCCTGCCTGCCACCCCTGCCACCACAGCGTT
GCTGGGCCAGGAGGTGGTGCCGGCAGCACCAGGCCCAGAGGAGCCCATCACTGTGGCCCACATCGTGGTG
GAGGCGGCCTCTCTGGCAGCAGACATCAGCCACGCATCTGACCTTGTTGGTGGTGGGCACATCAAAGAGG
TCATCGTGGCTGCTGAGGCGGAGCTGGGAGACGGTGAGATGGCCGAGGCCCCGGGCAGCCCCCGCCAGCA
GGGGCTGGGGCTCGCAGGGGAGGGTGAGCAGGCCCAGGTGAAGCTACTGGTGAACAAGGATGGCCGCTAT
GTGTGTGCGCTGTGCCACAAGACCTTCAAGACGGGCAGCATCCTCAAGGCCCACATGGTCACTCACAGCA
GCCGCAAGGACCACGAGTGCAAGCTCTGTGGGGCCTCCTTCCGCACCAAGGGCTCACTCATCCGGCACCA
CCGGCGGCACACGGATGAGCGCCCCTACAAGTGCTCCAAGTGTGGAAAGAGCTTCCGGGAGTCGGGTGCA
CTGACCCGGCACCTCAAGTCTCTCACCCCCTGCACAGAGAAAATCCGCTTCAGTGTGAGCAAGGACGTGG
TTGTCAGCAAAGAGGACGCACGTGCAGGTTCTGGAGCTGGAGCTGCCGGCTTGGGGACAGCCACATCATC
GGTGACAGGCGAGCCTATAGAGACTTCACCCGTGATTCACCTGGTGACAGATGCCAAGGGCACCGTCATC
CACGAAGTCCACGTCCAGATGCAGGAGCTGTCCCTGGGCATGAAAGCCCTGGCCCCAGAGCCCCCCGTCT
CCCAGGAGCTCCCCTGCTCCAGCGAGGGCAGCCGTGAGAACCTGCTGCACCAGGCCATGCAGAACTCCGG
CATCGTCCTTGAGCGCGCTGCTGGGGAGGAGGGTGCCCTGGAGCCAGCTCCTGCTGCCGGGTCCAGTCCC
CAGCCCCTGGCAGTGGCAGCCCCGCAGCTGCCGGTACTGGAAGTGCAGCCGCTGGAGACACAGGTGGCCA
GCGAGGCCTCAGCGGTGCCCAGGACCCACCCATGTCCTCAGTGCAGTGAGACCTTCCCGACAGCAGCCAC
CCTGGAGGCCCACAAGAGGGGCCACACCGGGCCGAGGCCGTTCGCCTGCGCGCAGTGTGGCAAGGCCTTC
CCCAAGGCCTACCTGCTCAAGAAGCACCAGGAGGTGCACGTGCGTGAGCGCCGCTTCCGCTGTGGCGACT
GCGGGAAGCTCTACAAGACCATTGCCCATGTGCGTGGCCACCGGCGCGTCCACTCAGACGAGCGGCCCTA
CCCTTGTCCCAAGTGTGGCAAGCGCTACAAGACTAAGAACGCACAGCAGGTGCACTTCAGGACACACCTG
GAGGAGAAGCCGCACGTGTGCCAGTTCTGCAGCCGTGGCTTCCGAGAGAAGGGCTCACTGGTGCGGCACG
TGCGACACCACACAGGCGAGAAGCCGTTCAAGTGCTACAAGTGCGGCCGTGGCTTCGCCGAGCACGGCAC
GCTGAACCGGCACCTGCGCACCAAAGGGGGCTGCCTGCTGGAGGTGGAGGAGTTGCTGGTGTCTGAGGAC
AGCCCCGCGGCAGCCACCACCGTCCTCACGGAAGACCCGCACACAGTGCCACTGCGGACGATGCGGAGAC
CAGTGAGGCCACGGAGATCATCGAGGGCACCCAGACAGAGGTGGACAGCCACATCATAGTAATGAACTAG
TCCGTAACTTGAAAGTATTTCGATTTCTTGGCTTTATATATCTTGTGGAAAGGACGATCCCATTAAATCC
AGATATGTCTAACGCGTTAAGTCGACAATCAACCTCTGGATTACAAAATTTGTGAAAGATTGACTGGTAT
TCTTAACTATGTTGCTCCTTTTACGCTATGTGGATACGCTGCTTTAATGCCTTTGTATCATGCTATTGCT
TCCCGTATGGCTTTCATTTTCTCCTCCTTGTATAAATCCTGGTTGCTGTCTCTTTATGAGGAGTTGTGGC
CCGTTGTCAGGCAACGTGGCGTGGTGTGCACTGTGTTTGCTGACGCAACCCCCACTGGTTGGGGCATTGC
CACCACCTGTCAGCTCCTTTCCGGGACTTTCGCTTTCCCCCTCCCTATTGCCACGGCGGAACTCATCGCC
GCCTGCCTTGCCCGCTGCTGGACAGGGGCTCGGCTGTTGGGCACTGACAATTCCGTGGTGTTGTCGGGGA
AATCATCGTCCTTTCCTTGGCTGCTCGCCTGTGTTGCCACCTGGATTCTGCGCGGGACGTCCTTCTGCTA
CGTCCCTTCGGCCCTCAATCCAGCGGACCTTCCTTCCCGCGGCCTGCTGCCGGCTCTGCGGCCTCTTCCG
CGTCTTCGCCTTCGCCCTCAGACGAGTCGGATCTCCCTTTGGGCCGCCTCCCCGCGTCGACTTTAAGACC
AATGACTTACAAGGCAGCTGTAGATCTTAGCCACTTTTTAAAAGAAAAGGGGGGACTGGAAGGGCTAATT
CACTCCCAACGAAGACAAGATCTGCTTTTTGCTTGTACTGGGTCTCTCTGGTTAGACCAGATCTGAGCCT
GGGAGCTCTCTGGCTAACTAGGGAACCCACTGCTTAAGCCTCAATAAAGCTTGCCTTGAGTGCTTCAAGT
AGTGTGTGCCCGTCTGTTGTGTGACTCTGGTAACTAGAGATCCCTCAGACCCTTTTAGTCAGTGTGGAAA
ATCTCTAGCAGTACGTATAGTAGTTCATGTCATCTTATTATTCAGTATTTATAACTTGCAAAGAAATGAA
TATCAGAGAGTGAGAGGAACTTGTTTATTGCAGCTTATAATGGTTACAAATAAAGCAATAGCATCACAAA
TTTCACAAATAAAGCATTTTTTTCACTGCATTCTAGTTGTGGTTTGTCCAAACTCATCAATGTATCTTAT
CATGTCTGGCTCTAGCTATCCCGCCCCTAACTCCGCCCATCCCGCCCCTAACTCCGCCCAGTTCCGCCCA
TTCTCCGCCCCATGGCTGACTAATTTTTTTTATTTATGCAGAGGCCGAGGCCGCCTCGGCCTCTGAGCTA
TTCCAGAAGTAGTGAGGAGGCTTTTTTGGAGGCCTAGGGACGTACCCAATTCGCCCTATAGTGAGTCGTA
TTACGCGCGCTCACTGGCCGTCGTTTTACAACGTCGTGACTGGGAAAACCCTGGCGTTACCCAACTTAAT
CGCCTTGCAGCACATCCCCCTTTCGCCAGCTGGCGTAATAGCGAAGAGGCCCGCACCGATCGCCCTTCCC
AACAGTTGCGCAGCCTGAATGGCGAATGGG
[124 nt withheld, positions 7661-7784]
C
[91 nt withheld, positions 7786-7876]
A
[49 nt withheld, positions 7878-7926]
CCTTTGACGTTGGAGTCCACGTTCTTT
[37 nt withheld, positions 7954-7990]
ACCCTATCTCGGTCTATTCTTTTGATTTATAAGGGATTTTGCCGATTTCGGCCTATTGGTTAAAAAATGA
GCTGATTTAACAAAAATTTAACGCGAATTTTAACAAAATATTAACGCTTACAATTTAGGTGGCACTTTTC
GGGGAAATGTGCGCGGAACCCCTATTTGTTTATTTTTCTAAATACATTCAAATATGTATCCGCTCATGAG
ACAATAACCCTGATAAATGCTTCAATAATATTGAAAAAGGAAGAGTATGAGTATTCAACATTTCCGTGTC
GCCCTTATTCCCTTTTTTGCGGCATTTTGCCTTCCTGTTTTTGCTCACCCAGAAACGCTGGTGAAAGTAA
AAGATGCTGAAGATCAGTTGGGTGCACGAGTGGGTTACATCGAACTGGATCTCAACAGCGGTAAGATCCT
TGAGAGTTTTCGCCCCGAAGAACGTTTTCCAATGATGAGCACTTTTAAAGTTCTGCTATGTGGCGCGGTA
TTATCCCGTATTGACGCCGGGCAAGAGCAACTCGGTCGCCGCATACACTATTCTCAGAATGACTTGGTTG
AGTACTCACCAGTCACAGAAAAGCATCTTACGGATGGCATGACAGTAAGAGAATTATGCAGTGCTGCCAT
AACCATGAGTGATAACACTGCGGCCAACTTACTTCTGACAACGATCGGAGGACCGAAGGAGCTAACCGCT
TTTTTGCACAACATGGGGGATCATGTAACTCGCCTTGATCGTTGGGAACCGGAGCTGAATGAAGCCATAC
CAAACGACGAGCGTGACACCACGATGCCTGTAGCAATGGCAACAACGTTGCGCAAACTATTAACTGGCGA
ACTACTTACTCTAGCTTCCCGGCAACAATTAATAGACTGGATGGAGGCGGATAAAGTTGCAGGACCACTT
CTGCGCTCGGCCCTTCCGGCTGGCTGGTTTATTGCTGATAAATCTGGAGCCGGTGAGCGTGGGTCTCGCG
GTATCATTGCAGCACTGGGGCCAGATGGTAAGCCCTCCCGTATCGTAGTTATCTACACGACGGGGAGTCA
GGCAACTATGGATGAACGAAATAGACAGATCGCTGAGATAGGTGCCTCACTGATTAAGCATTGGTAACTG
TCAGACCAAGTTTACTCATATATACTTTAGATTGATTTAAAACTTCATTTTTAATTTAAAAGGATCTAGG
TGAAGATCCTTTTTGATAATCTCATGACCAAAATCCCTTAACGTGAGTTTTCGTTCCACTGAGCGTCAGA
CCCCGTAGAAAAGATCAAAGGATCTTCTTGAGATCCTTTTTTTCTGCGCGTAATCTGCTGCTTGCAAACA
AAAAAACCACCGCTACCAGCGGTGGTTTGTTTGCCGGATCAAGAGCTACCAACTCTTTTTCCGAAGGTAA
CTGGCTTCAGCAGAGCGCAGATACCAAATACTGTTCTTCTAGTGTAGCCGTAGTTAGGCCACCACTTCAA
GAACTCTGTAGCACCGCCTACATACCTCGCTCTGCTAATCCTGTTACCAGTGGCTGCTGCCAGTGGCGAT
AAGTCGTGTCTTACCGGGTTGGACTCAAGACGATAGTTACCGGATAAGGCGCAGCGGTCGGGCTGAACGG
GGGGTTCGTGCACACAGCCCAGCTTGGAGCGAACGACCTACACCGAACTGAGATACCTACAGCGTGAGCT
ATGAGAAAGCGCCACGCTTCCCGAAGGGAGAAAGGCGGACAGGTATCCGGTAAGCGGCAGGGTCGGAACA
GGAGAGCGCACGAGGGAGCTTCCAGGGGGAAACGCCTGGTATCTTTATAGTCCTGTCGGGTTTCGCCACC
TCTGACTTGAGCGTCGATTTTTGTGATGCTCGTCAGGGGGGCGGAGCCTATGGAAAAACGCCAGCAACGC
GGCCTTTTTACGGTTCCTGGCCTTTTGCTGGCCTTTTGCTCACATGTTCTTTCCTGCGTTATCCCCTGAT
TCTGTGGATAACCGTATTACCGCCTTTGAGTGAGCTGATACCGCTCGCCGCAGCCGAACGACCGAGCGCA
GCGAGTCAGTGAGCGAGGAAGCGGAAGAGCGCCCAATACGCAAACCGCCTCTCCCCGCGCGTTGGCCGAT
TCATTAATGCAGCTGGCACGACAGGTTTCCCGACTGGAAAGCGGGCAGTGAGCGCAACGCAATTAATGTG
AGTTAGCTCACTCATTAGGCACCCCAGGCTTTACACTTTATGCTTCCGGCTCGTATGTTGTGTGGAATTG
TGAGCGGATAACAATTTCACACAGGAAACAGCTATGACCATGATTACGCCAAGCGCGCAATTAACCCTCA
CTAAAGGGAACAAAAGCTGGAGCTGCAAGC
