>Addgene plasmid #144564 | TFORF3088 | depositor partial sequence | sequence record 285807 | Insert
ACCGCCACCATGGAGGGCGCGATGGCAGTGCGGGTGACGGCCGCTCATACGGCAGAAGCCCAGGCCGAAG
CCGGGCGGGAAGCGGGCGAGGGTGCAGTTGCGGCGGTGGCGGCGGCCTTGGCCCCCAGCGGCTTCCTCGG
CCTCCCGGCGCCCTTCAGCGAGGAAGATGAGGACGATGTGCACAGATGCGGCCGCTGCCAGGCAGAGTTC
ACCGCCTTGGAGGATTTTGTTCAGCACAAGATTCAGAAGGCCTGCCAGCGGGCCCCTCCGGAGGCCCTGC
CTGCCACCCCTGCCACCACAGCGTTGCTGGGCCAGGAGGTGGTGCCGGCAGCACCAGGCCCAGAGGAGCC
CATCACTGTGGCCCACATCGTGGTGGAGGCGGCCTCTCTGGCAGCAGACATCAGCCACGCATCTGACCTT
GTTGGTGGTGGGCACATCAAAGAGGTCATCGTGGCTGCTGAGGCGGAGCTGGGAGACGGTGAGATGGCCG
AGGCCCCGGGCAGCCCCCGCCAGCAGGGGCTGGGGCTCGCAGGGGAGGGTGAGCAGGCCCAGGTGAAGCT
ACTGGTGAACAAGGATGGCCGCTATGTGTGTGCGCTGTGCCACAAGACCTTCAAGACGGGCAGCATCCTC
AAGGCCCACATGGTCACTCACAGCAGCCGCAAGGACCACGAGTGCAAGCTCTGTGGGGCCTCCTTCCGCA
CCAAGGGCTCACTCATCCGGCACCACCGGCGGCACACGGATGAGCGCCCCTACAAGTGCTCCAAGTGTGG
AAAGAGCTTCCGGGAGTCGGGTGCACTGACCCGGCACCTCAAGTCTCTCACCCCCTGCACAGAGAAAATC
CGCTTCAGTGTGAGCAAGGACGTGGTTGTCAGCAAAGAGGACGCACGTGCAGGTTCTGGAGCTGGAGCTG
CCGGCTTGGGGACAGCCACATCATCGGTGACAGGCGAGCCTATAGAGACTTCACCCGTGATTCACCTGGT
GACAGATGCCAAGGGCACCGTCATCCACGAAGTCCACGTCCAGATGCAGGAGCTGTCCCTGGGCATGAAA
GCCCTGGCCCCAGAGCCCCCCGTCTCCCAGGAGCTCCCCTGCTCCAGCGAGGGCAGCCGTGAGAACCTGC
TGCACCAGGCCATGCAGAACTCCGGCATCGTCCTTGAGCGCGCTGCTGGGGAGGAGGGTGCCCTGGAGCC
AGCTCCTGCTGCCGGGTCCAGTCCCCAGCCCCTGGCAGTGGCAGCCCCGCAGCTGCCGGTACTGGAAGTG
CAGCCGCTGGAGACACAGGTGGCCAGCGAGGCCTCAGCGGTGCCCAGGACCCACCCATGTCCTCAGTGCA
GTGAGACCTTCCCGACAGCAGCCACCCTGGAGGCCCACAAGAGGGGCCACACCGGGCCGAGGCCGTTCGC
CTGCGCGCAGTGTGGCAAGGCCTTCCCCAAGGCCTACCTGCTCAAGAAGCACCAGGAGGTGCACGTGCGT
GAGCGCCGCTTCCGCTGTGGCGACTGCGGGAAGCTCTACAAGACCATTGCCCATGTGCGTGGCCACCGGC
GCGTCCACTCAGACGAGCGGCCCTACCCTTGTCCCAAGTGTGGCAAGCGCTACAAGACTAAGAACGCACA
GCAGGTGCACTTCAGGACACACCTGGAGGAGAAGCCGCACGTGTGCCAGTTCTGCAGCCGTGGCTTCCGA
GAGAAGGGCTCACTGGTGCGGCACGTGCGACACCACACAGGCGAGAAGCCGTTCAAGTGCTACAAGTGCG
GCCGTGGCTTCGCCGAGCACGGCACGCTGAACCGGCACCTGCGCACCAAAGGGGGCTGCCTGCTGGAGGT
GGAGGAGTTGCTGGTGTCTGAGGACAGCCCCGCGGCAGCCACCACCGTCCTCACGGAAGACCCGCACACA
GTGCCACTGCGGACGATGCGGAGACCAGTGAGGCCACGGAGATCATCGAGGGCACCCAGACAGAGGTGGA
CAGCCACATCATAGTAATGAACTAGTCCGTAACTTGAAAGTATTTCGATTTCTTGGCTTTATATATCTTG
TGGAAAGGACGATCCCATTAAATCCAGATATGTCTA
