>Addgene plasmid #144564 | TFORF3088 | depositor partial sequence | sequence record 285808 | Barcode
TCCCATTAAATCCAGATATGTCTA
